Addgene plasmid #157128: pD649-HAsp-SIRPD-COMP5AP-AviTag-9xHis
Purpose: Mammalian expression of secreted protein fused to COMP5AP-AviTag-9xHis.
Depositing lab: Chris Garcia. Depositing organization: Stanford University. Publication: A Human IgSF Cell-Surface Interactome Reveals a Complex Network of Protein-Protein Interactions. Wojtowicz WM, Vielmetter J, Fernandes RA, Siepe DH, Eastman CL, Chisholm GB, Cox S, Klock H, Anderson PW, Rue SM, Miller JJ, Glaser SM, Bragstad ML, Vance J, Lam AW, Lesley SA, Zinn K, Garcia KC. Cell. 2020 Aug 20;182(4):1027-1043.e17. doi: 10.1016/j.cell.2020.07.025. PubMed 32822567.
Backbone
  Vector backbone: pD649
  Backbone size w/o insert (bp): 7153
  Vector type: Mammalian Expression
Growth in bacteria
  Bacterial resistance: Ampicillin, 100 μg/mL
  Growth temperature: 37°C
  Growth strain: DH5alpha
  Copy number: High Copy
Gene/Insert
  Gene/Insert name: SIRPD
  Species: H. sapiens (human)
  Insert size (bp): 504
  Entrez Gene: SIRPD (a.k.a. PTPNS1L2, dJ576H24.4)
  Promoter: CMV/SP6
  Tag / fusion protein: COMP5AP-AviTag-9xHis (C terminal on backbone)
  Cloning method: Restriction Enzyme; 5′ cloning site GCGGCCGC (not destroyed); 3′ cloning site GGCGCGCC (not destroyed)
  Sequencing primers: 5′ ATTTAGGTGACACTATAG; 3′ CGTCGCACTCCATCACGGTG
Resource information
  A portion of this plasmid was derived from a plasmid made by: synthesis by ThermoFisher
Terms and licenses: Academic/Nonprofit Terms; Industry Terms: Not Available to Industry
Depositor comments: Some plasmids in this collection may have an IS4-like element ISVsa5 family transposase upstream of the CMV promoter.
How to cite: pD649-HAsp-SIRPD-COMP5AP-AviTag-9xHis was a gift from Chris Garcia (Addgene plasmid # 157128 ; http://n2t.net/addgene:157128 ; RRID:Addgene_157128)
