[The description below was written by a language model from this plasmid's Addgene catalogue record and pLannotate feature annotations shown in this document.]
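Description:
pD649-HAsp-SIRPD-COMP5AP-AviTag-9xHis is a 7,657-nt mammalian expression plasmid built on the pD649 backbone for producing a secreted, tagged form of human SIRPD (also known as PTPNS1L2). It is propagated in E. coli as a high-copy plasmid through a ColE1/pUC-type origin and selected with ampicillin via a complete β-lactamase gene. The annotation also picks up short remnants of KanR, lacZα, an rrnB terminator and an f1 origin, which appear to be non-functional backbone fragments. A separate SV40 early/EM7 promoter cassette drives a puromycin N-acetyltransferase gene followed by an SV40 poly(A) signal, which would allow puromycin selection in mammalian cells.

The expression unit uses the CMV enhancer and promoter with a partial CMV intron A. A downstream SP6 promoter could serve for in vitro transcription and matches the recorded 5′ sequencing site. The "HAsp" in the name points to a leader peptide for secretion; the annotation tool labels a short stretch here as an IgH signal sequence fragment, so its exact identity is not settled by the record. The 504-bp SIRPD fragment sits between retained NotI and AscI recognition sites and is fused at its C terminus to a segment of rat cartilage oligomeric matrix protein, which serves as a pentamerising coiled coil. This is followed by human placental alkaline phosphatase, an AviTag for enzymatic biotinylation and a polyhistidine tag (9xHis by name, detected as 8xHis), ending at a bGH poly(A) signal.

Pentamerisation raises binding avidity, and the phosphatase gives an enzymatic readout. This fits the associated work mapping interactions among human IgSF cell-surface proteins. The depositor notes that some plasmids in the collection may carry an IS4-like transposase upstream of CMV; none is annotated here.
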