Features (pLannotate 1.2.2; 24 found; start..end, strand, type, name):
    119..143     -  CDS            KanR (fragment): aminoglycoside phosphotransferase; aph(3')-Ia; confers resistance to kanamycin
    254..842     +  rep_origin     ori: high-copy-number ColE1/pMB1/pBR322/pUC origin of replication
   1067..1084    +  terminator     rrnB T2 terminator (fragment): transcription terminator T2 from the E. coli rrnB gene
   1109..1128    -  CDS            lacZα (fragment): LacZα fragment of β-galactosidase; lacZ fragment
   1584..1600    +  protein_bind   lac operator: The lac repressor binds to the lac operator to inhibit transcription in E. coli. This inhibition can be relieved by adding lactose or isopropyl-β-D-thiogalactopyranoside (IPTG). lac repressor encoded by lacI
   1843..2146    +  enhancer       CMV enhancer: human cytomegalovirus immediate early enhancer
   2147..2350    +  promoter       CMV promoter: human cytomegalovirus (CMV) immediate early promoter
   2486..2529    +  intron         CMV intron (fragment): modified intron A from human cytomegalovirus
   2581..2599    +  promoter       SP6 promoter: promoter for bacteriophage SP6 RNA polymerase
   2603..2640    +  CDS            IgH signal sequence (fragment): signal sequence from the mouse immunoglobulin heavy chain variable region
   2749..3252    +  CDS            SIRPD (fragment): SIRPD_HUMAN - Also known as PTPNS1L2. Experimental evidence at transcript level: Swiss-Prot protein existence level 2. From Homo sapiens (Human).
   3349..3528    +  CDS            Comp (fragment): COMP_RAT - Experimental evidence at protein level: Swiss-Prot protein existence level 1. May play a role in the structural integrity of cartilage via its interaction with other extracellular matrix proteins such as the collagens and fibronectin. Can mediate the interaction of chondrocytes with the cartilage extracellular matrix through interaction with cell surface integrin receptors. Could play a role in the pathogenesis of osteoarthritis. Potent suppressor of apoptosis in both primary chondrocytes and transformed cells. Suppresses apoptosis by blocking the activation of caspase-3 and by indu
   3516..4968    +  CDS            SEAP (fragment): secreted alkaline phosphatase from human placenta The natural enzyme has a C-terminal transmembrane sequence that is replaced by a GPI anchor.
   4993..5034    +  CDS            AviTag™ (fragment): peptide tag that allows for enzymatic biotinylation
   5038..5061    +  CDS            8xHis: 8xHis affinity tag
   5207..5318    +  polyA_signal   bGH poly(A) signal: bovine growth hormone polyadenylation signal
   5319..5427    +  rep_origin     f1 ori (fragment): f1 bacteriophage origin of replication; arrow indicates direction of (+) strand synthesis
   5441..5770    +  promoter       SV40 promoter: SV40 enhancer and early promoter
   5818..5865    +  promoter       EM7 promoter: synthetic bacterial promoter&nbsp
   5884..6483    +  CDS            PuroR (fragment): puromycin N-acetyltransferase; pac from Streptomyces; confers resistance to puromycin
   6493..6618    +  CDS            ble (fragment): BLE_KLEPN - Experimental evidence at protein level: Swiss-Prot protein existence level 1. Binding protein with a strong affinity to the bleomycin family of antibiotics. Binds to CL990; an antimitotic-antibiotic compound. From Klebsiella pneumoniae.
   6613..6734    +  polyA_signal   SV40 poly(A) signal: SV40 polyadenylation signal
   6787..7647    -  CDS            AmpR: β-lactamase; bla; confers resistance to ampicillin, carbenicillin, and related antibiotics
   7650..89      -  promoter       AmpR promoter (fragment) (across the origin): bla
>Addgene plasmid #157128 | pD649-HAsp-SIRPD-COMP5AP-AviTag-9xHis | depositor full sequence | sequence record 303365 | Full Sequence
TTTCAATATTATTGAAGCATTTATCAGGGTTATTGTCTCATGAGCGGATACATATTTGAATGTATTTAGA
AAAATAAACAAATAGGGGTCAGTGTTACAACCAATTAACCAATTCTGAACATTATCGCGAGCCCATTTAT
ACCTGAATATGGCTCATAACACCCCTTGCTCATGACCAAAATCCCTTAACGTGAGTTACGCGCGCGTCGT
TCCACTGAGCGTCAGACCCCGTAGAAAAGATCAAAGGATCTTCTTGAGATCCTTTTTTTCTGCGCGTAAT
CTGCTGCTTGCAAACAAAAAAACCACCGCTACCAGCGGTGGTTTGTTTGCCGGATCAAGAGCTACCAACT
CTTTTTCCGAAGGTAACTGGCTTCAGCAGAGCGCAGATACCAAATACTGTTCTTCTAGTGTAGCCGTAGT
TAGCCCACCACTTCAAGAACTCTGTAGCACCGCCTACATACCTCGCTCTGCTAATCCTGTTACCAGTGGC
TGCTGCCAGTGGCGATAAGTCGTGTCTTACCGGGTTGGACTCAAGACGATAGTTACCGGATAAGGCGCAG
CGGTCGGGCTGAACGGGGGGTTCGTGCACACAGCCCAGCTTGGAGCGAACGACCTACACCGAACTGAGAT
ACCTACAGCGTGAGCTATGAGAAAGCGCCACGCTTCCCGAAGGGAGAAAGGCGGACAGGTATCCGGTAAG
CGGCAGGGTCGGAACAGGAGAGCGCACGAGGGAGCTTCCAGGGGGAAACGCCTGGTATCTTTATAGTCCT
GTCGGGTTTCGCCACCTCTGACTTGAGCGTCGATTTTTGTGATGCTCGTCAGGGGGGCGGAGCCTATGGA
AAAACGCCAGCAACGCGGCCTTTTTACGGTTCCTGGCCTTTTGCTGGCCTTTTGCTCACATGTTCTTTCC
TGCGTTATCCCCTGATTCTGTGGATAACCGTATTACCGCCTTTGAGTGAGCTGATACCGCTCGCCGCAGC
CGAACGACCGAGCGCAGCGAGTCAGTGAGCGAGGAAGCGGAAGGCGAGAGTAGGGAACTGCCAGGCATCA
AACTAAGCAGAAGGCCCCTGACGGATGGCCTTTTTGCGTTTCTACAAACTCTTTCTGTGTTGTAAAACGA
CGGCCAGTCTTAAGCTCGGGCCCCCTGGGCGGTTCTGATAACGAGTAATCGTTAATCCGCAAATAACGTA
AAAACCCGCTTCGGCGGGTTTTTTTATGGGGGGAGTTTAGGGAAAGAGCATTTGTCAGAATATTTAAGGG
CGCCTGTCACTTTGCTTGATATATGAGAATTATTTAACCTTATAAATGAGAAAAAAGCAACGCACTTTAA
ATAAGATACGTTGCTTTTTCGATTGATGAACACCTATAATTAAACTATTCATCTATTATTTATGATTTTT
TGTATATACAATATTTCTAGTTTGTTAAAGAGAATTAAGAAAATAAATCTCGAAAATAATAAAGGGAAAA
TCAGTTTTTGATATCAAAATTATACATGTCAACGATAATACAAAATATAATACAAACTATAAGATGTTAT
CAGTATTTATTATCATTTAGAATAAATTTTGTGTCGCCCTTAATTGTGAGCGGATAACAATTACGAGCTT
CATGCACAGTGGCGTTGACTCAATATTGGCCATTAGCCATATTATTCATTGGTTATATAGCATAAATCAA
TATTGGCTATTGGCCATTGCATACGTTGTATCTATATCATAATATGTACATTTATATTGGCTCATGTCCA
ATATGACCGCCATGTTGGCATTGATTATTGACTAGTTATTAATAGTAATCAATTACGGGGTCATTAGTTC
ATAGCCCATATATGGAGTTCCGCGTTACATAACTTACGGTAAATGGCCCGCCTGGCTGACCGCCCAACGA
CCCCCGCCCATTGACGTCAATAATGACGTATGTTCCCATAGTAACGCCAATAGGGACTTTCCATTGACGT
CAATGGGTGGAGTATTTACGGTAAACTGCCCACTTGGCAGTACATCAAGTGTATCATATGCCAAGTACGC
CCCCTATTGACGTCAATGACGGTAAATGGCCCGCCTGGCATTATGCCCAGTACATGACCTTATGGGACTT
TCCTACTTGGCAGTACATCTACGTATTAGTCATCGCTATTACCATGGTGATGCGGTTTTGGCAGTACATC
AATGGGCGTGGATAGCGGTTTGACTCACGGGGATTTCCAAGTCTCCACCCCATTGACGTCAATGGGAGTT
TGTTTTGGCACCAAAATCAACGGGACTTTCCAAAATGTCGTAACAACTCCGCCCCATTGACGCAAATGGG
CGGTAGGCGTGTACGGTGGGAGGTCTATATAAGCAGAGCTCGTTTAGTGAACCGTCAGATCGCCTGGAGA
CGCCATCCACGCTGTTTTGACCTCCATAGAAGACACCGGGACCGATCCAGCCTCCGCGGCCGGGAACGGT
GCATTGGAACGCGGATTCCCCGTGCCAAGAGTGACGTAAGTACCGCCTATAGAGTCTATAGGCCCACCCC
CTTGGCTTCGTTAGAACGCGGCTACAATTAATACATAACCTTATGTATCATACACATACGATTTAGGTGA
CACTATAGAATAACATCCACTTTGCCTTTCTCTCCACAGGTGTCCACTCCCAGGTCCAACTGCACCTCGG
TTCTATCGAAAACGCGCCTGCTAGCGCCACCATGAAGACCATCATTGCCCTGAGCTACATCTTCTGCCTG
GTGTTCGCTGCGGCCGCCTTTCATGTGCAGCAGACAGAGATGAGCCAGACCGTGTCTACCGGCGAGAGCA
TCATCCTGAGCTGCAGCGTGCCCAACACACTGCCTAATGGCCCCGTGCTGTGGTTCAAAGGCACAGGCCC
CAACCGGAAGCTGATCTACAACTTCAAGCAGGGCAACTTCCCCAGAGTGAAAGAGATCGGCGATACCACC
AAGCCTGGCAACACCGACTTCAGCACCCGGATCAGAGAAATCTCTCTGGCCGATGCCGGCACCTACTACT
GCGTGAAGTTTATCAAGGGCCGAGCCATCAAAGAGTACCAGAGCGGCAGAGGCACCCAGGTGTTCGTGAC
AGAGCAGAACCCCAGACCTCCTAAGAACAGACCTGCTGGCAGAGCCGGAAGCAGAGCCCACCATGATGCT
CACACATGTCTGTCTGCCCTGCCTGAGCGGAACAGCACCAATTACTTCGTGCAGCCCTGCTGCTGTCTGA
GACTGCTGGGACTGACAGGCCTGCTGAGCAAAGGCGCGCCGGAAGATCAAGTTGATCCAAGATTGATTGA
TGGCAAGGGCGGATCTCTGGAGGTGCTGTTCCAGGGACCAGGCGGAAGCGGCAATCCCGGCGGCGATCTG
GCCCCCCAGATGCTGCGCGAGCTGCAGGAGACCAATGCCGCCCTGCAGGACGTGCGCGAGCTGCTGCGCC
ACCGCGTGAAGGAGATCACCTTCCTGAAGAACACCGTGATGGAGTGCGACGCCTGCGGTATGCAGCCCTC
TAGAGGCTCCGGCTCCATCATCCCAGTTGAGGAGGAGAACCCGGACTTCTGGAACCGCGAGGCAGCCGAG
GCCCTGGGTGCCGCCAAGAAGCTGCAGCCTGCACAGACAGCCGCCAAGAACCTCATCATCTTCCTGGGCG
ATGGGATGGGGGTGTCTACGGTGACAGCTGCCAGGATCCTAAAAGGGCAGAAGAAGGACAAACTGGGGCC
TGAGATACCCCTGGCCATGGACCGCTTCCCATATGTGGCTCTGTCCAAGACATACAATGTAGACAAACAT
GTGCCAGACAGTGGAGCCACAGCCACGGCCTACCTGTGCGGGGTCAAGGGCAACTTCCAGACCATTGGCT
TGAGTGCAGCCGCCCGCTTTAACCAGTGCAACACGACACGCGGCAACGAGGTCATCTCCGTGATGAATCG
GGCCAAGAAAGCAGGGAAGTCAGTGGGAGTGGTAACCACCACACGAGTGCAGCACGCCTCGCCAGCCGGC
ACCTACGCCCACACGGTGAACCGCAACTGGTACTCGGACGCCGACGTGCCTGCCTCGGCCCGCCAGGAGG
GGTGCCAGGACATCGCTACGCAGCTCATCTCCAACATGGACATTGACGTGATCCTAGGTGGAGGCCGAAA
GTACATGTTTCGCATGGGAACCCCAGACCCTGAGTACCCAGATGACTACAGCCAAGGTGGGACCAGGCTG
GACGGGAAGAATCTGGTGCAGGAATGGCTGGCGAAGCGCCAGGGTGCCCGGTATGTGTGGAACCGCACTG
AGCTCATGCAGGCTTCCCTGGACCCGTCTGTGACCCATCTCATGGGTCTCTTTGAGCCTGGAGACATGAA
ATACGAGATCCACCGAGACTCCACACTGGACCCCTCCCTGATGGAGATGACAGAGGCTGCCCTGCGCCTG
CTGAGCAGGAACCCCCGCGGCTTCTTCCTCTTCGTGGAGGGTGGTCGCATCGACCATGGTCATCATGAAA
GCAGGGCTTACCGGGCACTGACTGAGACGATCATGTTCGACGACGCCATTGAGAGGGCGGGCCAGCTCAC
CAGCGAGGAGGACACGCTGAGCCTCGTCACTGCCGACCACTCCCACGTCTTCTCCTTCGGAGGCTACCCC
CTGCGAGGGAGCTCCATCTTCGGGCTGGCCCCTGGCAAGGCCCGGGACAGGAAGGCCTACACGGTCCTCC
TATACGGAAACGGTCCAGGCTATGTGCTCAAGGACGGCGCCCGGCCGGATGTTACCGAGAGCGAGAGCGG
GAGCCCCGAGTATCGGCAGCAGTCAGCAGTGCCCCTGGACGAAGAGACCCACGCAGGCGAGGACGTGGCG
GTGTTCGCGCGCGGCCCGCAGGCGCACCTGGTTCACGGCGTGCAGGAGCAGACCTTCATAGCGCACGTCA
TGGCCTTCGCCGCCTGCCTGGAGCCCTACACCGCCTGCGACCTGGCGCCCCCCGCCGGCACCACCGACGC
CGCGCACCCGGGTGGCGGAGGACTGAACGACATCTTCGAGGCTCAGAAAATCGAATGGCACGAACATCAC
CATCACCATCACCATCACCATTAAGGCCGGCCTGTAGTCACTGGCACAACGCGTTACCCGGTAAGCCAAT
CGGGTATACACGGTCGTCATACTGCAGACAGGGTTCTTCTACTTTGCAAGATAGTCTTGAGTAGTAAAAT
AAATAGATAGAGAAAATCAGCCTCGACTGTGCCTTCTAGTTGCCAGCCATCTGTTGTTTGCCCCTCCCCC
GTGCCTTCCTTGACCCTGGAAGGTGCCACTCCCACTGTCCTTTCCTAATAAAATGAGGAAATTGCATCAC
AACACTCAACCCTATCTCGGTCTATTCTTTTGATTTATAAGGGATTTTGCCGATTTCGGCCTATTGGTTA
AAAAATGAGCTGATTTAACAAAAATTTAACGCGAATTAATTCTGTGGAATGTGTGTCAGTTAGGGTGTGG
AAAGTCCCCAGGCTCCCCAGCAGGCAGAAGTATGCAAAGCATGCATCTCAATTAGTCAGCAACCAGGTGT
GGAAAGTCCCCAGGCTCCCCAGCAGGCAGAAGTATGCAAAGCATGCATCTCAATTAGTCAGCAACCATAG
TCCCGCCCCTAACTCCGCCCATCCCGCCCCTAACTCCGCCCAGTTCCGCCCATTCTCCGCCCCATGGCTG
ACTAATTTTTTTTATTTATGCAGAGGCCGAGGCCGCCTCTGCCTCTGAGCTATTCCAGAAGTAGTGAGGA
GGCTTTTTTGGAGGCCTAGGCTTTTGCAAAAAGCTCCCGGGAGCTTGTATATCCATTTTCGGATCTGATC
AGCACGTGTTGACAATTAATCATCGGCATAGTATATCGGCATAGTATAATACGACAAGGTGAGGAACTAA
ACCATGACCGAGTACAAGCCCACGGTGCGCCTCGCCACCCGCGACGACGTCCCCAGGGCCGTACGCACCC
TCGCCGCCGCGTTCGCCGACTACCCCGCCACGCGCCACACCGTCGATCCGGACCGCCACATCGAGCGGGT
CACCGAGCTGCAAGAACTCTTCCTCACGCGCGTCGGGCTCGACATCGGCAAGGTGTGGGTCGCGGACGAC
GGCGCCGCGGTGGCGGTCTGGACCACGCCGGAGAGCGTCGAAGCGGGGGCGGTGTTCGCCGAGATCGGCC
CGCGCATGGCCGAGTTGAGCGGTTCCCGGCTGGCCGCGCAGCAACAGATGGAAGGCCTCCTGGCGCCGCA
CCGGCCCAAGGAGCCCGCGTGGTTCCTGGCCACCGTCGGCGTCTCGCCCGACCACCAGGGCAAGGGTCTG
GGCAGCGCCGTCGTGCTCCCCGGAGTGGAGGCGGCCGAGCGCGCCGGGGTGCCCGCCTTCCTGGAGACAT
CCGCGCCCCGCAACCTCCCCTTCTACGAGCGGCTCGGCTTCACCGTCACCGCCGACGTCGAGGTGCCCGA
AGGACCGCGCACCTGGTGCATGACCCGCAAGCCCGGTGCCTGACACGTGCTACGAGATTTCGATTCCACC
GCCGCCTTCTATGAAAGGTTGGGCTTCGGAATCGTTTTCCGGGACGCCGGCTGGATGATCCTCCAGCGCG
GGGATCTCATGCTGGAGTTCTTCGCCCACCCCAACTTGTTTATTGCAGCTTATAATGGTTACAAATAAAG
CAATAGCATCACAAATTTCACAAATAAAGCATTTTTTTCACTGCATTCTAGTTGTGGTTTGTCCAAACTC
ATCAATGTATCTTATCATGTCTGTATACCGTCGACCTCTAGCTAGAGCTTGGCGTAATCATGGTCATTAC
CAATGCTTAATCAGTGAGGCACCTATCTCAGCGATCTGTCTATTTCGTTCATCCATAGTTGCCTGACTCC
CCGTCGTGTAGATAACTACGATACGGGAGGGCTTACCATCTGGCCCCAGCGCTGCGATGATACCGCGAGA
ACCACGCTCACCGGCTCCGGATTTATCAGCAATAAACCAGCCAGCCGGAAGGGCCGAGCGCAGAAGTGGT
CCTGCAACTTTATCCGCCTCCATCCAGTCTATTAATTGTTGCCGGGAAGCTAGAGTAAGTAGTTCGCCAG
TTAATAGTTTGCGCAACGTTGTTGCCATCGCTACAGGCATCGTGGTGTCACGCTCGTCGTTTGGTATGGC
TTCATTCAGCTCCGGTTCCCAACGATCAAGGCGAGTTACATGATCCCCCATGTTGTGCAAAAAAGCGGTT
AGCTCCTTCGGTCCTCCGATCGTTGTCAGAAGTAAGTTGGCCGCAGTGTTATCACTCATGGTTATGGCAG
CACTGCATAATTCTCTTACTGTCATGCCATCCGTAAGATGCTTTTCTGTGACTGGTGAGTACTCAACCAA
GTCATTCTGAGAATAGTGTATGCGGCGACCGAGTTGCTCTTGCCCGGCGTCAATACGGGATAATACCGCG
CCACATAGCAGAACTTTAAAAGTGCTCATCATTGGAAAACGTTCTTCGGGGCGAAAACTCTCAAGGATCT
TACCGCTGTTGAGATCCAGTTCGATGTAACCCACTCGTGCACCCAACTGATCTTCAGCATCTTTTACTTT
CACCAGCGTTTCTGGGTGAGCAAAAACAGGAAGGCAAAATGCCGCAAAAAAGGGAATAAGGGCGACACGG
AAATGTTGAATACTCATATTCTTCCTT
