>Addgene plasmid #157128 | pD649-HAsp-SIRPD-COMP5AP-AviTag-9xHis | depositor partial sequence | sequence record 303366 | insert (secreted protein)
TTTCATGTGCAGCAGACAGAGATGAGCCAGACCGTGTCTACCGGCGAGAGCATCATCCTGAGCTGCAGCG
TGCCCAACACACTGCCTAATGGCCCCGTGCTGTGGTTCAAAGGCACAGGCCCCAACCGGAAGCTGATCTA
CAACTTCAAGCAGGGCAACTTCCCCAGAGTGAAAGAGATCGGCGATACCACCAAGCCTGGCAACACCGAC
TTCAGCACCCGGATCAGAGAAATCTCTCTGGCCGATGCCGGCACCTACTACTGCGTGAAGTTTATCAAGG
GCCGAGCCATCAAAGAGTACCAGAGCGGCAGAGGCACCCAGGTGTTCGTGACAGAGCAGAACCCCAGACC
TCCTAAGAACAGACCTGCTGGCAGAGCCGGAAGCAGAGCCCACCATGATGCTCACACATGTCTGTCTGCC
CTGCCTGAGCGGAACAGCACCAATTACTTCGTGCAGCCCTGCTGCTGTCTGAGACTGCTGGGACTGACAG
GCCTGCTGAGCAAA
